Addgene plasmid #99097: pRRG142-Arrowhead
Purpose: dsRNA and riboprobe synthesis for Schmidtea mediterranea Arrowhead
Depositing lab: Phillip Newmark. Depositing organization: University of Illinois at Urbana-Champaign. Publication: A functional genomics screen in planarians reveals regulators of whole-brain regeneration. Roberts-Galbraith RH, Brubacher JL, Newmark PA. Elife. 2016 Sep 9;5. pii: e17002. doi: 10.7554/eLife.17002. PubMed 27612384.
Backbone
  Vector backbone: pJC53.2
  Backbone manufacturer: Phillip Newmark (Addgene plasmid # 26536)
  Backbone size w/o insert (bp): 3240
  Vector type: T/A Cloning Vector for dsRNA generation and the generation of sense and anti-sense probes
Growth in bacteria
  Bacterial resistance: Ampicillin and Kanamycin, 100 & 50 μg/mL
  Growth temperature: 37°C
  Growth strain: DH5alpha
  Copy number: High Copy
Gene/Insert
  Gene/Insert name: Arrowhead in situ probe (alt names: KY024326.1 (Genbank); dd_Smed_v6_47123_0_1)
  Species: Schmidtea mediterranea
  Insert size (bp): 408
  Cloning method: Restriction Enzyme; 5′ cloning site Eam1105I (destroyed during cloning); 3′ cloning site Eam1105I (destroyed during cloning)
  Sequencing primers: 5′ T3; 3′ Sp6
Terms and licenses: Academic/Nonprofit Terms; Industry Terms: Not Available to Industry
Depositor comments: Cloning primers: F-TTGATGGAAAGTGTTTTGGTTG, R-TTTTCAGTTTTCCCGTTACAAA
How to cite: pRRG142-Arrowhead was a gift from Phillip Newmark (Addgene plasmid # 99097 ; http://n2t.net/addgene:99097 ; RRID:Addgene_99097)
