[The description below was written by a language model from this plasmid's Addgene catalogue record and pLannotate feature annotations shown in this document.]
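Description:
pRRG142-Arrowhead is a bacterial cloning plasmid built on pJC53.2, a T/A cloning vector designed for in vitro synthesis of double-stranded RNA and of sense or antisense riboprobes. It carries a 408 bp fragment of the Schmidtea mediterranea (planarian) Arrowhead transcript. The fragment was inserted at the vector's Eam1105I sites, which were destroyed during cloning. The plasmid replicates in E. coli from a high-copy ColE1/pUC-type origin and is selected with both ampicillin (β-lactamase) and kanamycin (the neo/nptII gene). The sequenced record is 3,649 nt, consistent with the stated backbone plus insert. The annotation also picks up a short M13 origin fragment and a partial Tn5 transposase reading frame upstream of neo. The latter is probably a remnant of the Tn5-derived kanamycin cassette rather than a functional element.

The working part of the construct is a symmetrical arrangement of phage promoters around the insert. On one side, a T7 promoter is followed by an SP6 promoter, and on the other side, a T7 promoter is followed by a T3 promoter, all pointing inward toward the insert. A T7 terminator lies outside each promoter pair, so that transcription from one T7 promoter stops after it has crossed the insert. With two convergent T7 promoters, both strands can be transcribed by a single polymerase, and the two strands anneal into dsRNA for RNA interference. SP6 or T3 polymerase instead produces a single strand for use as an in situ hybridization probe. Which of the two gives the antisense strand depends on insert orientation, which the record does not state. The plasmid is intended for Arrowhead knockdown and expression analysis in planarians, and it was deposited in connection with a functional genomics screen for regulators of brain regeneration.
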