Features (pLannotate 1.2.2; 12 found; start..end, strand, type, name):
      8..596     +  rep_origin     ori: high-copy-number ColE1/pMB1/pBR322/pUC origin of replication
    779..826     -  terminator     T7 terminator: transcription terminator for bacteriophage T7 RNA polymerase
    840..858     +  promoter       T7 promoter: promoter for bacteriophage T7 RNA polymerase
    862..880     +  promoter       SP6 promoter: promoter for bacteriophage SP6 RNA polymerase
   1306..1324    -  promoter       T3 promoter: promoter for bacteriophage T3 RNA polymerase
   1328..1346    -  promoter       T7 promoter: promoter for bacteriophage T7 RNA polymerase
   1360..1407    +  terminator     T7 terminator: transcription terminator for bacteriophage T7 RNA polymerase
   1414..1480    +  rep_origin     M13 ori (fragment): M13 bacteriophage origin of replication; arrow indicates direction of (+) strand synthesis
   1483..1782    +  CDS            tnpA (fragment): TN5P_ECOLX - Also known as tnp. Experimental evidence at protein level: Swiss-Prot protein existence level 1. Mediates transposition of transposon Tn5 by a 'cut and paste' mechanism. First, the monomeric transposase binds the 19 bp inverted DNA repeats flanking the transposon. Then, dimerization of the DNA- bound transposase creates a synaptic DNA complex. After nicking of the first DNA strand, excision of the transposon proceeds through a series of intermediates. The transposase then mediates the insertion of the transposon at a new site by strand transfer. The activity of the wild- type tran
   1814..2605    +  CDS            neo: KKA2_KLEPN - Also known as kan, nptII. Experimental evidence at protein level: Swiss-Prot protein existence level 1. Resistance to kanamycin, neomycin, paromomycin, ribostamycin, butirosin and gentamicin B. From Klebsiella pneumoniae.
   2609..2625    +  promoter       AmpR promoter (fragment): bla
   2626..3486    +  CDS            AmpR: β-lactamase; bla; confers resistance to ampicillin, carbenicillin, and related antibiotics
>Addgene plasmid #99097 | pRRG142-Arrowhead | addgene full sequence | sequence record 192136 | Addgene NGS Result
GATCTTCTTGAGATCCTTTTTTTCTGCGCGTAATCTGCTGCTTGCAAACAAAAAAACCACCGCTACCAGC
GGTGGTTTGTTTGCCGGATCAAGAGCTACCAACTCTTTTTCCGAAGGTAACTGGCTTCAGCAGAGCGCAG
ATACCAAATACTGTTCTTCTAGTGTAGCCGTAGTTAGGCCACCACTTCAAGAACTCTGTAGCACCGCCTA
CATACCTCGCTCTGCTAATCCTGTTACCAGTGGCTGCTGCCAGTGGCGATAAGTCGTGTCTTACCGGGTT
GGACTCAAGACGATAGTTACCGGATAAGGCGCAGCGGTCGGGCTGAACGGGGGGTTCGTGCACACAGCCC
AGCTTGGAGCGAACGACCTACACCGAACTGAGATACCTACAGCGTGAGCTATGAGAAAGCGCCACGCTTC
CCGAAGGGAGAAAGGCGGACAGGTATCCGGTAAGCGGCAGGGTCGGAACAGGAGAGCGCACGAGGGAGCT
TCCAGGGGGAAACGCCTGGTATCTTTATAGTCCTGTCGGGTTTCGCCACCTCTGACTTGAGCGTCGATTT
TTGTGATGCTCGTCAGGGGGGCGGAGCCTATGGAAAAACGCCAGCAACGCGGCCTTTTTACGGTTCCTGG
CCTTTTGCTGGCCTTTTGCTCACATGTTCTTTCCTGCGTTATCCCCTGATTCTGTGGATAACCGTATTAC
CGCCTTTGAGTGAGCTGATACCGCTCGCCGCAGCCGAACGACCGAGCGCAGCGAGTCAGTGAGCGAGGAA
GCACGCGTCAAAAAACCCCTCAAGACCCGTTTAGAGGCCCCAAGGGGTTATGCTAGGCGCGCCGGATCCT
AATACGACTCACTATAGGGAGATTTAGGTGACACTATAGAAGTGACCTTTTTTCAGTTTTCCCGTTACAA
ATTTCTAAAAATGCTCATGACAAAACAAACGATCTTCGATTAAGCTACATTTTTCTCCTTTAGTAAGTTG
CCTCGTACAAATACAGCAAGTGAAGCATGATATATGAAATGGAAAATCATTCAATCTATGAACCCATGCA
TCTCCAGAAACCAAACTGTTACATCTTTGACAATATGTCATTCTTTTTTTACAATCTTTACAAATCACTT
TCCCTTTTCTTATCCAACACTGTTCATCTGATTCTGTCAAAAGTGAAGAACACTTGCAACAAATTAAGCA
ATGTAAATGAAATCTTTCTTTAAATGTTTCTTTATTAACTTGCTTTAGGTGATAAAATGATTCCTTTAAG
AGTAGAAAGTCATTACAACCAAAACACTTTCCATCAAAAGGTCTCCCTTTAGTGAGGGTTAATTCTCCCT
ATAGTGAGTCGTATTAGGATCCGGCGCGCCTAGCATAACCCCTTGGGGCCTCTAAACGGGTCTTGAGGGG
TTTTTTGACGCGTCGATTTCGGCCTATTGGTTAAAAAATGAGCTGATTTAACAAAAATTTAACGCGAATT
TTAACAAAATTCAGGGCGCAAGGGCTGCTAAAGGAAGCGGAACACGTAGAAAGCCAGTCCGCAGAAACGG
TGCTGACCCCGGATGAATGTCAGCTACTGGGCTATCTGGACAAGGGAAAACGCAAGCGCAAAGAGAAAGC
AGGTAGCTTGCAGTGGGCTTACATGGCGATAGCTAGACTGGGCGGTTTTATGGACAGCAAGCGAACCGGA
ATTGCCAGCTGGGGCGCCCTCTGGTAAGGTTGGGAAGCCCTGCAAAGTAAACTGGATGGCTTTCTTGCCG
CCAATGATCTGATGGCGCAGGGGATCAAGATCTGATCAAGAGACAGGATGAGGATCGTTTCGCATGATTG
AACAAGATGGATTGCACGCAGGTTCTCCGGCCGCTTGGGTGGAGAGGCTATTCGGCTATGACTGGGCACA
ACAGACAATCGGCTGCTCTGATGCCGCCGTGTTCCGGCTGTCAGCGCAGGGGCGCCCGGTTCTTTTTGTC
AAGACCGACCTGTCCGGTGCCCTGAATGAACTGCAGGACGAGGCAGCGCGGCTATCGTGGCTGGCCACGA
CGGGCGTTCCTTGCGCAGCTGTGCTCGACGTTGTCACTGAAGCGGGAAGGGACTGGCTGCTATTGGGCGA
AGTGCCGGGGCAGGATCTCCTGTCATCCCACCTTGCTCCTGCCGAGAAAGTATCCATCATGGCTGATGCA
ATGCGGCGGCTGCATACGCTTGATCCGGCTACCTGCCCATTCGACCACCAAGCGAAACATCGCATCGAGC
GAGCACGTACTCGGATGGAAGCCGGTCTTGTCGATCAGGATGATCTGGACGAAGAGCATCAGGGGCTCGC
GCCAGCCGAACTGTTCGCCAGGCTCAAGGCGCGCATGCCCGACGGCGAGGATCTCGTCGTGACCCATGGC
GATGCCTGCTTGCCGAATATCATGGTGGAAAATGGCCGCTTTTCTGGATTCATCGACTGTGGCCGGCTGG
GTGTGGCGGACCGCTATCAGGACATAGCGTTGGCTACCCGTGATATTGCTGAAGAGCTTGGCGGCGAATG
GGCTGACCGCTTCCTCGTGCTTTACGGTATCGCCGCTCCCGATTCGCAGCGCATCGCCTTCTATCGCCTT
CTTGACGAGTTCTTCTGAATTGAAAAAGGAAGAGTATGAGTATTCAACATTTCCGTGTCGCCCTTATTCC
CTTTTTTGCGGCATTTTGCCTTCCTGTTTTTGCTCACCCAGAAACGCTGGTGAAAGTAAAAGATGCTGAA
GATCAGTTGGGTGCACGAGTGGGTTACATCGAACTGGATCTCAACAGCGGTAAGATCCTTGAGAGTTTTC
GCCCCGAAGAACGTTTTCCAATGATGAGCACTTTTAAAGTTCTGCTATGTGGCGCGGTATTATCCCGTAT
TGACGCCGGGCAAGAGCAACTCGGTCGCCGCATACACTATTCTCAGAATGACTTGGTTGAGTACTCACCA
GTCACAGAAAAGCATCTTACGGATGGCATGACAGTAAGAGAATTATGCAGTGCTGCCATAACCATGAGTG
ATAACACTGCGGCCAACTTACTTCTGACAACGATCGGAGGACCGAAGGAGCTAACCGCTTTTTTGCACAA
CATGGGGGATCATGTAACTCGCCTTGATCGTTGGGAACCGGAGCTGAATGAAGCCATACCAAACGACGAG
CGTGACACCACGATGCCTGTAGCAATGGCAACAACGTTGCGCAAACTATTAACTGGCGAACTACTTACTC
TAGCTTCCCGGCAACAATTAATAGACTGGATGGAGGCGGATAAAGTTGCAGGACCACTTCTGCGCTCGGC
CCTTCCGGCTGGCTGGTTTATTGCTGATAAATCTGGAGCCGGTGAGCGTGGGTCTCGCGGTATCATTGCA
GCACTGGGGCCAGATGGTAAGCCCTCCCGTATCGTAGTTATCTACACGACGGGGAGCCAGGCAACTATGG
ATGAACGAAATAGACAGATCGCTGAGATAGGTGCCTCACTGATTAAGCATTGGTAACTGTCAGACCAAGT
TTACTCATATATACTTTAGATTGATTTAAAACTTCATTTTTAATTTAAAAGGATCTAGGTGAAGATCCTT
TTTGATAATCTCATGACCAAAATCCCTTAACGTGAGTTTTCGTTCCACTGAGCGTCAGACCCCGTAGAAA
AGATCAAAG
